>Addgene plasmid #244272 | pAAVLINK-EF1alpha-HA-5'-SETD1A | addgene full sequence | sequence record 489077 | Addgene NGS Result
TCACCAGTCACAGAAAAGCATCTTACGGATGGCATGACAGTAAGAGAATTATGCAGTGCTGCCATAACCA
TGAGTGATAACACTGCGGCCAACTTACTTCTGACAACGATCGGAGGACCGAAGGAGCTAACCGCTTTTTT
GCACAACATGGGGGATCATGTAACTCGCCTTGATCGTTGGGAACCGGAGCTGAATGAAGCCATACCAAAC
GACGAGCGTGACACCACGATGCCTGTAGCAATGGCAACAACGTTGCGCAAACTATTAACTGGCGAACTAC
TTACTCTAGCTTCCCGGCAACAATTAATAGACTGGATGGAGGCGGATAAAGTTGCAGGACCACTTCTGCG
CTCGGCCCTTCCGGCTGGCTGGTTTATTGCTGATAAATCTGGAGCCGGTGAGCGTGGGTCTCGCGGTATC
ATTGCAGCACTGGGGCCAGATGGTAAGCCCTCCCGTATCGTAGTTATCTACACGACGGGGAGTCAGGCAA
CTATGGATGAACGAAATAGACAGATCGCTGAGATAGGTGCCTCACTGATTAAGCATTGGTAACTGTCAGA
CCAAGTTTACTCATATATACTTTAGATTGATTTAAAACTTCATTTTTAATTTAAAAGGATCTAGGTGAAG
ATCCTTTTTGATAATCTCATGACCAAAATCCCTTAACGTGAGTTTTCGTTCCACTGAGCGTCAGACCCCG
TAGAAAAGATCAAAGGATCTTCTTGAGATCCTTTTTTTCTGCGCGTAATCTGCTGCTTGCAAACAAAAAA
ACCACCGCTACCAGCGGTGGTTTGTTTGCCGGATCAAGAGCTACCAACTCTTTTTCCGAAGGTAACTGGC
TTCAGCAGAGCGCAGATACCAAATACTGTTCTTCTAGTGTAGCCGTAGTTAGGCCACCACTTCAAGAACT
CTGTAGCACCGCCTACATACCTCGCTCTGCTAATCCTGTTACCAGTGGCTGCTGCCAGTGGCGATAAGTC
GTGTCTTACCGGGTTGGACTCAAGACGATAGTTACCGGATAAGGCGCAGCGGTCGGGCTGAACGGGGGGT
TCGTGCACACAGCCCAGCTTGGAGCGAACGACCTACACCGAACTGAGATACCTACAGCGTGAGCTATGAG
AAAGCGCCACGCTTCCCGAAGGGAGAAAGGCGGACAGGTATCCGGTAAGCGGCAGGGTCGGAACAGGAGA
GCGCACGAGGGAGCTTCCAGGGGGAAACGCCTGGTATCTTTATAGTCCTGTCGGGTTTCGCCACCTCTGA
CTTGAGCGTCGATTTTTGTGATGCTCGTCAGGGGGGCGGAGCCTATGGAAAAACGCCAGCAACGCGGCCT
TTTTACGGTTCCTGGCCTTTTGCTGGCCTTTTGCTCACATGTCCTGCAGGCAGCTGCGCGCTCGCTCGCT
CACTGAGGCCGCCCGGGCGTCGGGCGACCTTTGGTCGCCCGGCCTCAGTGAGCGAGCGAGCGCGCAGAGA
GGGAGTGGCCAACTCCATCACTAGGGGTTCCTGCGGCCGCACGCGTGTCGACTCTAGAGGATCTGCGATC
GCTCCGGTGCCCGTCAGTGGGCAGAGCGCACATCGCCCACAGTCCCCGAGAAGTTGGGGGGAGGGGTCGG
CAATTGAACGGGTGCCTAGAGAAGGTGGCGCGGGGTAAACTGGGAAAGTGATGTCGTGTACTGGCTCCGC
CTTTTTCCCGAGGGTGGGGGAGAACCGTATATAAGTGCAGTAGTCGCCGTGAACGTTCTTTTTCGCAACG
GGTTTGCCGCCAGAACACAGCTGAAGCTTCGAGGGGCTCGCATCTCTCCTTCACGCGCCCGCCGCCCTAC
CTGAGGCCGCCATCCACGCCGGTTGAGTCGCGTTCTGCCGCCTCCCGCCTGTGGTGCCTCCTGAACTGCG
TCCGCCGTCTAGGTAAGTTTAAAGCTCAGGTCGAGACCGGGCCTTTGTCCGGCGCTCCCTTGGAGCCTAC
CTAGACTCAGCCGGCTCTCCACGCTTTGCCTGACCCTGCTTGCTCAACTCTACGTCTTTGTTTCGTTTTC
TGTTCTGCGCCGTTACAGATCCAAGCTGTGACCGGCGCCTACCGTACGGCCACCATGTACCCTTATGACG
TACCTGACTATGCTGGATCTGATCAGGAAGGTGGGGGAGATGGGCAGAAGGCCCCGAGCTTCCAGTGGCG
GAACTACAAGCTCATCGTGGATCCTGCCTTGGACCCTGCCCTGCGCAGGCCTTCTCAGAAGGTGTACCGC
TATGATGGAGTCCACTTCAGTGTCAACGACTCAAAGTATATACCAGTCGAAGACCTCCAAGACCCCCGTT
GCCATGTCAGGTCCAAAAACAGAGACTTTTCCCTCCCAGTCCCTAAGTTTAAGCTGGACGAGTTCTATAT
TGGACAGATTCCACTGAAGGAAGTGACTTTTGCAAGGCTGAATGACAACGTGCGGGAGACCTTCCTGAAG
GATATGTGCCGTAAGTACGGTGAGGTGGAAGAGGTAGAGATCCTCCTTCACCCCCGTACGCGCAAGCACC
TGGGCCTGGCCCGTGTGCTCTTCACCAGCACTCGGGGCGCCAAGGAAACGGTCAAAAACCTCCACCTTAC
CTCCGTCATGGGCAACATCATCCATGCCCAGCTTGACATCAAAGGACAACAACGAATGAAATACTATGAA
CTAATTGTCAATGGCTCCTACACCCCTCAGACTGTGCCCACTGGGGGCAAGGCCCTGAGTGAGAAGTTCC
AAGGCTCGGGTGCAGCCACTGAGACGGCCGAATCCCGCCGCCGCTCTTCCTCTGACACAGCTGCCTACCC
AGCAGGCACCACTGCGGTGGGCACTCCTGGCAACGGCACCCCCTGCTCCCAGGACACAAGCTTCTCCAGC
AGCCGACAAGATACCCCATCTTCCTTTGGCCAGTTCACACCTCAGTCCTCCCAAGGAACCCCCTACACGT
CTCGGGGCAGCACCCCCTACTCTCAGGACTCTGCCTACTCCAGCAGCACCACTTCAACCTCCTTCAAGCC
CCGGCGGTCAGAGAACAGCTACCAAGATGCCTTTTCCCGCCGCCACTTCTCTGCATCTTCAGCCTCCACA
ACCGCCTCCACGGCCATCGCCGCCACCACTGCAGCCACTGCCTCATCCTCCGCCTCTTCCTCCTCATTGT
CCTCGTCCTCCTCGTCATCCTCTTCCTCCTCGTCCTCTCAGTTTCGTAGTTCTGATGCAAACTACCCAGC
GTATTATGAAAGCTGGAATCGCTACCAGCGCCATACTTCCTACCCACCACGCCGGGCCACACGGGAGGAA
CCCCCTGGAGCCCCTTTTGCTGAAAATACAGCTGAGCGCTTCCCACCTTCTTACACCTCCTACCTGCCCC
CCGAGCCCAGCCGGCCCACCGACCAGGACTACCGGCCTCCTGCCTCAGAGGCTCCACCCCCGGAGCCTCC
AGAACCTGGTGGAGGCGGGGGTGGAGGAGGGCCCAGCCCTGAGAGAGAAGAAGTTCGGACTTCCCCCCGC
CCAGCCTCCCCTGCCCGCTCTGGCTCCCCAGCCCCGGAGACCACCAATGAGAGTGTGCCCTTCGCCCAGC
ACAGCAGCCTGGATTCCCGCATCGAGATGCTGCTGAAGGAGCAGCGCTCCAAGTTTTCCTTCTTGGCCTC
TGACACAGAGGAGGAGGAAGAGAACAGCAGCATGGTCCTTGGGGCCAGAGATACAGGGAGTGAGGTGCCT
TCTGGGTCAGGGCATGGGCCCTGCACACCCCCTCCGGCCCCAGCTAATTTTGAGGATGTGGCACCTACAG
GGAGCGGGGAGCCAGGGGCTACCCGGGAGTCTCCCAAGGCAAATGGACAGAACCAGGCTTCTCCATGCTC
TTCTGGAGACGACATGGAGATCTCCGACGACGACCGGGGTGGCTCACCCCCTCCGGCCCCGACGCCCCCT
CAGCAGCCTCCGCCACCTCCCCCTCCCCCGCCGCCTCCTCCTCCCTACCTGGCGTCCCTTCCTCTTGGTT
ATCCTCCCCACCAACCTGCCTACCTCCTCCCACCCAGACCTGATGGGCCGCCGCCCCCTGAGTACCCCCC
ACCTCCTCCACCACCCCCGCACATCTATGACTTTGTGAACTCCTTGGAGCTCATGGACCGACTTGGGGCT
CAGTGGGGAGGGATGCCCATGTCCTTCCAGATGCAGACCCAGATGTTAACTCGGCTCCATCAGCTGCGGC
AGGGCAAGGGATTGATTGCCGCCTCAGCTGGCCCCCCCGGTGGGGCCTTTGGGGAGGCCTTCCTCCCGTT
TCCACCCCCGCAGGAGGCAGCCTACGGCTTGCCGTATGCTCTATATGCACAGGGGCAGGAGGGCAGAGGG
GCATACTCACGGGAGGCCTACCACCTGCCCATGCCAATGGCAGCCGAGCCCCTGCCCTCCTCCTCAGTCT
CGGGAGAGGAGGCCCGGCTGCCACCCAGGGAAGAAGCAGAGCTGGCAGAGGGCAAGACCCTCCCGACAGC
AGGCACCGTGGGCCGTGTGCTCGCCATGCTGGTCCAGGAGATGAAGAGCATCATGCAGCGAGACCTCAAC
CGCAAGATGGTGGAGAACGTGGCCTTCGGAGCCTTTGACCAGTGGTGGGAGAGCAAGGAGGAGAAGGCCA
AGCCATTCCAGAACGCGGCCAAGCAGCAAGCCAAGGAGGAGGATAAAGAGAAGACGAAGCTGAAGGAGCC
TGGCCTGCTGTCCCTCGTGGACTGGGCCAAGAGCGGGGGCACTACGGGCATCGAGGCTTTCGCCTTTGGG
TCAGGGCTGAGAGGGGCCCTGCGGCTGCCTTCATTCAAGGTAAAGCGGAAAGAGCCATCGGAAATTTCCG
AGGCCAGTGAGGAAAAGAGGCCTCGTCCCTCCACTCCTGCTGAGGAAGATGAAGACGACCCTGAACAAGA
GAAGGAGGCTGGAGAGCCAGGACGTCCGGGGACCAAGCCCCCGAAGCGGGACGAAGAGCGAGGCAAGACC
CAGGGCAAGCACCGCAAGTCCTTTGCTCTGGACAGCGAAGGGGAGGAGGCATCCCAGGAGTCCTCCTCGG
AGAAGGATGAGGAGGATGACGAGGAAGATGAGGAAGATGAAGATCGAGAGGAAGCTGTGGATACCACAAA
GAAGGAGACAGAGGTGTCGGATGGCGAGGACGAGGAAAGCGATTCGTCTTCCAAATGTTCTCTGTATGCT
GACTCAGATGGCGAAAATGACAGCACATCAGACTCCGAGAGCAGCAGCTCTTCCAGCTCCTCATCCTCCT
CCTCCTCCTCGTCCTCATCCTCCTCGTCCTCTTCATCCTCTGAGTCCTCCTCTGAAGATGAAGAGGAAGA
GGAGCGGCCAGCAGCCCTTCCCTCAGCCTCCCCGCCCCCCAGAGAAGTCCCAGTGCCCACGCCAGCACCT
GTGGAGGTGCCAGTGCCGGAAAGGTAAGTATCAAGGTTACAAGACAGGTTTAAGGAGACCAATAAGCTAT
TATTCGTATAGGATACTTTATACGAAGTTATTAAGTTATGGAGACCGGTGTGGCACGTGCGGACCGAGCG
GCCGCAGGAACCCCTAGTGATGGAGTTGGCCACTCCCTCTCTGCGCGCTCGCTCGCTCACTGAGGCCGGG
CGACCAAAGGTCGCCCGACGCCCGGGCTTTGCCCGGGCGGCCTCAGTGAGCGAGCGAGCGCGCAGCTGCC
TGCAGGGGCGCCTGATGCGGTATTTTCTCCTTACGCATCTGTGCGGTATTTCACACCGCATA
[95 nt withheld, positions 5733-5827]
T
[46 nt withheld, positions 5829-5874]
C
[141 nt withheld, positions 5876-6016]
CCTTTGACGTTGGAGTCCACGTTCTTT
[37 nt withheld, positions 6044-6080]
ACTCTATCTCGGGCTATTCTTTTGATTTATAAGGGATTTTGCCGATTTCGGTCTATTGGTTAAAAAATGA
GCTGATTTAACAAAAATTTAACGCGAATTTTAACAAAATATTAACGTTTACAATTTTATGGTGCACTCTC
AGTACAATCTGCTCTGATGCCGCATAGTTAAGCCAGCCCCGACACCCGCCAACACCCGCTGACGCGCCCT
GACGGGCTTGTCTGCTCCCGGCATCCGCTTACAGACAAGCTGTGACCGTCTCCGGGAGCTGCATGTGTCA
GAGGTTTTCACCGTCATCACCGAAACGCGCGAGACGAAAGGGCCTCGTGATACGCCTATTTTTATAGGTT
AATGTCATGATAATAATGGTTTCTTAGACGTCAGGTGGCACTTTTCGGGGAAATGTGCGCGGAACCCCTA
TTTGTTTATTTTTCTAAATACATTCAAATATGTATCCGCTCATGAGACAATAACCCTGATAAATGCTTCA
ATAATATTGAAAAAGGAAGAGTATGAGTATTCAACATTTCCGTGTCGCCCTTATTCCCTTTTTTGCGGCA
TTTTGCCTTCCTGTTTTTGCTCACCCAGAAACGCTGGTGAAAGTAAAAGATGCTGAAGATCAGTTGGGTG
CACGAGTGGGTTACATCGAACTGGATCTCAACAGCGGTAAGATCCTTGAGAGTTTTCGCCCCGAAGAACG
TTTTCCAATGATGAGCACTTTTAAAGTTCTGCTATGTGGCGCGGTATTATCCCGTATTGACGCCGGGCAA
GAGCAACTCGGTCGCCGCATACACTATTCTCAGAATGACTTGGTTGAGTAC
Features (pLannotate 1.2.2; 16 found; start..end, strand, type, name):
    723..1311    +  rep_origin     ori: high-copy-number ColE1/pMB1/pBR322/pUC origin of replication
   1384..1411    +  repeat_region  AAV2 ITR (fragment): inverted terminal repeat of adeno-associated virus serotype 2 inverted
   1440..1467    +  repeat_region  AAV2 ITR (fragment): inverted terminal repeat of adeno-associated virus serotype 2 inverted
   1517..1533    -  misc_feature   MCS (fragment): pUC18/19 multiple cloning site
   1559..1770    +  promoter       EF-1α core promoter: core promoter for human elongation factor EF-1α
   1783..2051    +  LTR            5' LTR (truncated): truncated 5' long terminal repeat (LTR) from human T-cell leukemia virus (HTLV) type 1
   2121..5369    +  CDS            SETD1A (fragment): SET1A_HUMAN - Also known as KIAA0339 From Homo sapiens (Human).
   5414..5454    +  intron         chimeric intron (fragment): chimera between introns from human β-globin and immunoglobulin heavy chain genes
   5463..5491    +  protein_bind   lox2272 (fragment): Cre-mediated recombination occurs in the 8-bp core sequence (GGATACTT). lox2272 sites are compatible with each other, but incompatible with loxP or loxN sites (Lee and Saito, 1988). Cre recombinase
   5536..5676    +  repeat_region  AAV2 ITR: inverted terminal repeat of adeno-associated virus serotype 2 inverted
   5681..5732    -  misc_feature   bom (fragment): basis of mobility region from pBR322
   5751..6206    +  rep_origin     f1 ori (sequence partly withheld): f1 bacteriophage origin of replication; arrow indicates direction of (+) strand synthesis
   6207..6256    -  misc_feature   bom (fragment): basis of mobility region from pBR322
   6358..6393    -  CDS            rop (fragment): Rop protein, which maintains plasmids at low copy number; rop
   6488..6592    +  promoter       AmpR promoter: bla
   6593..552     +  CDS            AmpR (across the origin): β-lactamase; bla; confers resistance to ampicillin, carbenicillin, and related antibiotics
