[The description below was written by a language model from this plasmid's Addgene catalogue record and pLannotate feature annotations shown in this document.]
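Description:
pAAVLINK-EF1alpha-HA-5'-SETD1A is an AAV transfer plasmid built on the pAAV-MCS2 backbone. It serves as the 5' half of a two-vector AAVLINK set for expressing human SETD1A, a histone methyltransferase (also known as KMT2F) whose coding sequence is too large to fit with its regulatory elements in a single AAV genome. The 6.9 kb plasmid replicates in bacteria from a high-copy ColE1/pUC-type origin and is selected with ampicillin through the β-lactamase gene. It also carries an f1 phage origin. AAV2 inverted terminal repeats flank the payload and define the segment that is packaged into AAV particles. The upstream ITR is annotated only as short fragments, which may simply reflect the difficulty of sequencing and annotating these repeats.

Between the ITRs, an EF-1α core promoter followed by a truncated HTLV-1 LTR segment (a common composite arrangement that enhances expression) drives an N-terminally HA-tagged 5' portion of SETD1A, annotated as a fragment of about 3.2 kb. The HA tag is listed in the catalogue record but is not separately annotated in the feature table. The coding fragment ends in a partial chimeric β-globin/immunoglobulin intron, presumably supplying the splice donor half, followed by a lox2272 site. No polyadenylation signal is annotated, as would be expected for a 5' half-vector.

This layout suggests that Cre-mediated recombination at lox2272 joins this genome to a matching 3' vector in co-transduced cells. The junction, including the lox site, would then sit within a reconstituted intron and be spliced out to give a full-length SETD1A transcript. The record does not describe the partner vectors or the recombinase source, and refers to the associated publication for them.
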