Addgene plasmid #244272: pAAVLINK-EF1alpha-HA-5'-SETD1A
Purpose: 5' AAVLINK plasmid for SETD1A expression
Depositing lab: Zhonghua Lu. Depositing organization: Shenzhen Institute of Advanced Technology (SIAT), Chinese Academy of Sciences. Publication: AAVLINK: A potent DNA-recombination method for large cargo delivery in gene therapy. Lin J, Lin Y, Liu N, Cao W, Zhang J, Wen S, Zhang Y, Liao W, Hong Z, Lin Y, Liu Q, Liu H, Li Q, Chen B, Li M, Luo Z, Yang L, Yang Y, Zheng SH, Wang Y, Chu H, Hu Y, Qin Y, Luo BX, Tian S, Chen Y, Yan T, Yang L, Wang H, Liu T, Jiang Y, Lu Z. Cell. 2026 Feb 5;189(3):969-986.e17. doi: 10.1016/j.cell.2025.12.039. Epub 2026 Jan 27. PubMed 41605211.
Backbone
  Vector backbone: pAAV-MCS2
  Backbone manufacturer: Steve Jackson (Addgene # 46954)
  Vector type: AAV
Growth in bacteria
  Bacterial resistance: Ampicillin, 100 μg/mL
  Growth temperature: 37°C
  Growth strain: NEB Stable
  Copy number: High Copy
Gene/Insert
  Gene/Insert name: SETD1A
  Species: H. sapiens (human)
  Entrez Gene: SETD1A (a.k.a. EPEDD, KMT2F, NEDSID, Set1, Set1A)
  Promoter: EF1alpha
  Tag / fusion protein: HA (N terminal on insert)
  Cloning method: Restriction Enzyme; 5′ cloning site unknown (unknown if destroyed)
Terms and licenses: Academic/Nonprofit Terms; Industry Terms: Not Available to Industry
Depositor comments: See publication for corresponding AAV Link vectors.
How to cite: pAAVLINK-EF1alpha-HA-5'-SETD1A was a gift from Zhonghua Lu (Addgene plasmid # 244272 ; http://n2t.net/addgene:244272 ; RRID:Addgene_244272)
